Addgene plasmid #222125: pEIF3D-CtermDel-sgEIF3D
Purpose: EIF3D variant overexpression vector with sgRNA targeting eIF3D
Depositing lab: Jonathan Weissman. Depositing organization: Whitehead Institute for Biomedical Research. Publication: Translational fidelity screens in mammalian cells reveal eIF3 and eIF4G2 as regulators of start codon selectivity. She R, Luo J, Weissman JS. Nucleic Acids Res. 2023 Jul 7;51(12):6355-6369. doi: 10.1093/nar/gkad329. PubMed 37144468.
Backbone
  Vector backbone: pMJ179
  Backbone manufacturer: Jonathan Weissman, Addgene plasmid #85996
  Vector type: Lentiviral
Growth in bacteria
  Bacterial resistance: Ampicillin, 100 μg/mL
  Growth temperature: 37°C
  Growth strain: NEB Stable
  Copy number: High Copy
Gene/Insert
  Gene/Insert name: eIF3D
  Species: H. sapiens (human)
  Mutation: F527 truncation
  Entrez Gene: EIF3D (a.k.a. EIF3S7, eIF3-p66, eIF3-zeta)
  Tag / fusion protein: BFP-P2A (N terminal on insert)
  Cloning method: Gibson Cloning
Terms and licenses: Academic/Nonprofit Terms; Industry Terms: Not Available to Industry
How to cite: pEIF3D-CtermDel-sgEIF3D was a gift from Jonathan Weissman (Addgene plasmid # 222125 ; http://n2t.net/addgene:222125 ; RRID:Addgene_222125)
