[The description below was written by a language model from this plasmid's Addgene catalogue record and pLannotate feature annotations shown in this document.]
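Description:
pEIF3D-CtermDel-sgEIF3D is a lentiviral transfer plasmid built on the pMJ179 backbone that pairs an sgRNA against endogenous eIF3D with expression of a truncated human EIF3D variant. In bacteria it is maintained through a high-copy ColE1/pUC-type origin and selected with ampicillin via the β-lactamase gene. The viral portion has a CMV enhancer/promoter driving a truncated HIV-1 5' LTR, followed by the Ψ packaging signal with a gag fragment, the Rev response element, the cPPT/CTS, a WPRE, and a truncated LTR at the 3' end. This layout allows genomic RNA production in packaging cells when helper functions are supplied in trans.

The payload has two parts. Upstream is the guide cassette, annotated only by a fragment of the Streptococcus pyogenes Cas9 tracrRNA scaffold. The feature table does not annotate the promoter that drives the sgRNA, and the record does not describe it. Downstream, an SFFV promoter drives a single reading frame of puromycin N-acetyltransferase, TagBFP and EIF3D. The record lists BFP-P2A as an N-terminal fusion on the insert, so the P2A peptide should release EIF3D as a separate protein. The linker between PuroR and TagBFP is not annotated. EIF3D carries a C-terminal deletion recorded as a truncation at F527. Two loxP sites flank the region spanning the sgRNA scaffold through EIF3D, which would permit Cre-mediated recombination of that region.

Transduced cells can be selected with puromycin or tracked by blue fluorescence. The stated purpose is overexpression of an EIF3D variant alongside a guide targeting eIF3D. This fits replacement-type experiments that test the C-terminal region, in work on start codon selectivity in mammalian cells. The record does not say how the transgene avoids targeting by the guide.
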