Features (pLannotate 1.2.2; 24 found; start..end, strand, type, name):
     30..82      -  misc_feature   bom (fragment): basis of mobility region from pBR322
    237..616     +  enhancer       CMV enhancer: human cytomegalovirus immediate early enhancer
    617..816     +  promoter       CMV promoter: human cytomegalovirus (CMV) immediate early promoter
    834..1014    +  LTR            5' LTR (truncated): truncated 5' long terminal repeat (LTR) from HIV-1
   1061..1186    +  misc_feature   HIV-1 Ψ: packaging signal of human immunodeficiency virus type 1
   1170..1508    +  CDS            HIV-1 gag (fragment): gag protein from human immunodeficiency virus 1; gag
   1683..1916    +  misc_feature   RRE: The Rev response element (RRE) of HIV-1 allows for Rev-dependent mRNA export from the nucleus to the cytoplasm.
   2293..2393    +  CDS            Rev (fragment): human immunodeficiency virus 1 (HIV-1) Rev protein; rev; enhances nuclear export of unspliced and incompletely spliced viral mRNAs
   2443..2560    +  misc_feature   cPPT/CTS: central polypurine tract and central termination sequence of HIV-1
   2813..2846    +  protein_bind   loxP: Cre-mediated recombination occurs in the 8-bp core sequence (GCATACAT). Cre recombinase
   2971..3038    +  misc_RNA       tracrRNA (fragment): trans-activating CRISPR RNA for the Streptococcus pyogenes CRISPR/Cas9 system
   3194..3601    +  promoter       SFFV promoter: spleen focus-forming virus long terminal repeat (LTR) promoter
   3613..4209    +  CDS            PuroR: puromycin N-acetyltransferase; pac from Streptomyces alboniger; confers resistance to puromycin
   4285..4980    +  CDS            TagBFP: TagBFP is a basic (constitutively fluorescent) blue fluorescent protein published in 2008, derived from Entacmaea quadricolor. It is reported to be a very rapidly-maturing monomer with very low acid sensitivity.
   5047..6624    +  CDS            EIF3D: EIF3D_HUMAN - Also known as EIF3S7 From Homo sapiens (Human).
   6650..6683    +  protein_bind   loxP: Cre-mediated recombination occurs in the 8-bp core sequence (GCATACAT). Cre recombinase
   6716..6739    +  misc_feature   MCS (fragment): pBluescript multiple cloning site
   6739..7327    +  misc_feature   WPRE: woodchuck hepatitis virus posttranscriptional regulatory element
   7328..7347    +  misc_feature   MCS (fragment): pBluescript multiple cloning site
   7349..7849    +  CDS            nef (fragment): NEF_HV1LA - Experimental evidence at protein level: Swiss-Prot protein existence level 1. Extracellular Nef protein targets CD4(+) T-lymphocytes for apoptosis by interacting with CXCR4 surface receptors. From Human immunodeficiency virus type 1 group M subtype B (isolate Lai) (HIV-1).
   7856..8036    +  LTR            5' LTR (truncated): truncated 5' long terminal repeat (LTR) from HIV-1
   8098..8686    -  rep_origin     ori: high-copy-number ColE1/pMB1/pBR322/pUC origin of replication
   8857..9717    -  CDS            AmpR: β-lactamase; bla; confers resistance to ampicillin, carbenicillin, and related antibiotics
   9718..9822    -  promoter       AmpR promoter: bla
>Addgene plasmid #222125 | pEIF3D-CtermDel-sgEIF3D | addgene full sequence | sequence record 448685 | Addgene NGS Result
TCGACGGATCGGGAGATCTCCCGATCCCCTATGGTGCACTCTCAGTACAATCTGCTCTGATGCCGCATAG
TTAAGCCAGTATCTGCTCCCTGCTTGTGTGTTGGAGGTCGCTGAGTAGTGCGCGAGCAAAATTTAAGCTA
CAACAAGGCAAGGCTTGACCGACAATTGCATGAAGAATCTGCTTAGGGTTAGGCGTTTTGCGCTGCTTCG
CGATGTACGGGCCAGATATACGCGTTGACATTGATTATTGACTAGTTATTAATAGTAATCAATTACGGGG
TCATTAGTTCATAGCCCATATATGGAGTTCCGCGTTACATAACTTACGGTAAATGGCCCGCCTGGCTGAC
CGCCCAACGACCCCCGCCCATTGACGTCAATAATGACGTATGTTCCCATAGTAACGCCAATAGGGACTTT
CCATTGACGTCAATGGGTGGAGTATTTACGGTAAACTGCCCACTTGGCAGTACATCAAGTGTATCATATG
CCAAGTACGCCCCCTATTGACGTCAATGACGGTAAATGGCCCGCCTGGCATTATGCCCAGTACATGACCT
TATGGGACTTTCCTACTTGGCAGTACATCTACGTATTAGTCATCGCTATTACCATGGTGATGCGGTTTTG
GCAGTACATCAATGGGCGTGGATAGCGGTTTGACTCACGGGGATTTCCAAGTCTCCACCCCATTGACGTC
AATGGGAGTTTGTTTTGGCACCAAAATCAACGGGACTTTCCAAAATGTCGTAACAACTCCGCCCCATTGA
CGCAAATGGGCGGTAGGCGTGTACGGTGGGAGGTCTATATAAGCAGCGCGTTTTGCCTGTACTGGGTCTC
TCTGGTTAGACCAGATCTGAGCCTGGGAGCTCTCTGGCTAACTAGGGAACCCACTGCTTAAGCCTCAATA
AAGCTTGCCTTGAGTGCTTCAAGTAGTGTGTGCCCGTCTGTTGTGTGACTCTGGTAACTAGAGATCCCTC
AGACCCTTTTAGTCAGTGTGGAAAATCTCTAGCAGTGGCGCCCGAACAGGGACTTGAAAGCGAAAGGGAA
ACCAGAGGAGCTCTCTCGACGCAGGACTCGGCTTGCTGAAGCGCGCACGGCAAGAGGCGAGGGGCGGCGA
CTGGTGAGTACGCCAAAAATTTTGACTAGCGGAGGCTAGAAGGAGAGAGATGGGTGCGAGAGCGTCAGTA
TTAAGCGGGGGAGAATTAGATCGCGATGGGAAAAAATTCGGTTAAGGCCAGGGGGAAAGAAAAAATATAA
ATTAAAACATATAGTATGGGCAAGCAGGGAGCTAGAACGATTCGCAGTTAATCCTGGCCTGTTAGAAACA
TCAGAAGGCTGTAGACAAATACTGGGACAGCTACAACCATCCCTTCAGACAGGATCAGAAGAACTTAGAT
CATTATATAATACAGTAGCAACCCTCTATTGTGTGCATCAAAGGATAGAGATAAAAGACACCAAGGAAGC
TTTAGACAAGATAGAGGAAGAGCAAAACAAAAGTAAGACCACCGCACAGCAAGCGGCCGGCCGCTGATCT
TCAGACCTGGAGGAGGAGATATGAGGGACAATTGGAGAAGTGAATTATATAAATATAAAGTAGTAAAAAT
TGAACCATTAGGAGTAGCACCCACCAAGGCAAAGAGAAGAGTGGTGCAGAGAGAAAAAAGAGCAGTGGGA
ATAGGAGCTTTGTTCCTTGGGTTCTTGGGAGCAGCAGGAAGCACTATGGGCGCAGCGTCAATGACGCTGA
CGGTACAGGCCAGACAATTATTGTCTGGTATAGTGCAGCAGCAGAACAATTTGCTGAGGGCTATTGAGGC
GCAACAGCATCTGTTGCAACTCACAGTCTGGGGCATCAAGCAGCTCCAGGCAAGAATCCTGGCTGTGGAA
AGATACCTAAAGGATCAACAGCTCCTGGGGATTTGGGGTTGCTCTGGAAAACTCATTTGCACCACTGCTG
TGCCTTGGAATGCTAGTTGGAGTAATAAATCTCTGGAACAGATTTGGAATCACACGACCTGGATGGAGTG
GGACAGAGAAATTAACAATTACACAAGCTTAATACACTCCTTAATTGAAGAATCGCAAAACCAGCAAGAA
AAGAATGAACAAGAATTATTGGAATTAGATAAATGGGCAAGTTTGTGGAATTGGTTTAACATAACAAATT
GGCTGTGGTATATAAAATTATTCATAATGATAGTAGGAGGCTTGGTAGGTTTAAGAATAGTTTTTGCTGT
ACTTTCTATAGTGAATAGAGTTAGGCAGGGATATTCACCATTATCGTTTCAGACCCACCTCCCAACCCCG
AGGGGACCCGACAGGCCCGAAGGAATAGAAGAAGAAGGTGGAGAGAGAGACAGAGACAGATCCATTCGAT
TAGTGAACGGATCGGCACTGCGTGCGCCAATTCTGCAGACAAATGGCAGTATTCATCCACAATTTTAAAA
GAAAAGGGGGGATTGGGGGGTACAGTGCAGGGGAAAGAATAGTAGACATAATAGCAACAGACATACAAAC
TAAAGAATTACAAAAACAAATTACAAAAATTCAAAATTTTCGGGTTTATTACAGGGACAGCAGAGATCCA
GTTTGGTTAGTACCGGGCCCGCTCTAGAGATCCGACGCGCCATCTCTAGGCCCGCGCCGGCCCCCTCGCA
CGGACTTGTGGGAGAAGCTCGGCTACTCCCCTGCCCCGGTTAATTTGCATATAATATTTCCTAGTAACTA
TAGAGGCTTAATGTGCGATAAAAGACAGATAATCTGTTCTTTTTAATACTAGCTACATTTTACATGATAG
GCTTGGATTTCTATAACTTCGTATAGCATACATTATACGAAGTTATAAACAGCACAAAAGGAAACTCACC
CTAACTGTAAAGTAATTGTGTGTTTTGAGACTATAAGTATCCCTTGGAGAACCACCTTGTTGGCTGCTGC
TAACGCGGTCCCGTTTAAGAGCTAAGCTGGAAACAGCATAGCAAGTTTAAATAAGGCTAGTCCGTTATCA
ACTTGAAAAAGTGGCACCGAGTCGGTGCTTTTTTTCTCGAGTACTAGGATCCATTAGGCGGCCGCGTGGA
TAACCGTATTACCGCCATGCATTGCAGCCCCGATAAAATAAAAGATTTTATTTAGTCTCCAGAAAAAGGG
GGGAATGAAAGACCCCACCTGTAGGTTTGGCAAGCTAGCTGCAGTAACGCCATTTTGCAAGGCATGGAAA
AATACCAAACCAAGAATAGAGAAGTTCAGATCAAGGGCGGGTACATGAAAATAGCTAACGTTGGGCCAAA
CAGGATATCTGCGGTGAGCAGTTTCGGCCCCGGGCCGGGGCCAAGAACAGATGGTCACCGCAGTTTCGGC
CCGGGCCCGAGGCCAAGAACAGATGGTCCCCAGATATGGCCCAACCCTCAGCAGTTTCTTAAGACCCATC
AGATGTTTCCAGGCTCCCCCAAGGACCTGAAATGACCCTGCGCCTTATTTGAATTAACCAATCAGCCTGC
TTCTCGCTTCTGTTCGCGCGCTTCTGCTTCCCGAGCTCTATAAAAGAGCTCACAACCCCTCACTCGGCGC
GCCAGTCCTCCGACAGACTGAGTCGCCCGGGGCTAGCCCACCATGACCGAGTACAAGCCCACGGTGCGCC
TCGCCACCCGCGACGACGTCCCCCGGGCCGTACGCACCCTCGCCGCCGCGTTCGCCGACTACCCCGCCAC
GCGCCACACCGTCGACCCGGACCGCCACATCGAGCGGGTCACCGAGCTGCAAGAACTCTTCCTCACGCGC
GTCGGGCTCGACATCGGCAAGGTGTGGGTCGCGGACGACGGCGCCGCGGTGGCGGTCTGGACCACGCCGG
AGAGCGTCGAAGCGGGGGCGGTGTTCGCCGAGATCGGCCCGCGCATGGCCGAGTTGAGCGGTTCCCGGCT
GGCCGCGCAGCAACAGATGGAAGGCCTCCTGGCGCCGCACCGGCCCAAGGAGCCCGCGTGGTTCCTGGCC
ACCGTCGGCGTCTCGCCCGACCACCAGGGCAAGGGTCTGGGCAGCGCCGTCGTGCTCCCCGGAGTGGAGG
CGGCCGAGCGCGCCGGGGTGCCCGCCTTCCTGGAGACCTCCGCGCCCCGCAACCTCCCCTTCTACGAGCG
GCTCGGCTTCACCGTCACCGCCGACGTCGAGGTGCCCGAAGGACCGCGCACCTGGTGCATGACCCGCAAG
CCCGGTGCCGGATCGGGAGAGGGCAGAGGAAGTCTGCTAACATGCGGTGACGTCGAGGAGAATCCTGGCC
CACCGGTCGCCACCAGCGAGCTGATTAAGGAGAACATGCACATGAAGCTGTACATGGAGGGCACCGTGGA
CAACCATCACTTCAAGTGCACATCCGAGGGCGAAGGCAAGCCCTACGAGGGCACCCAGACCATGAGAATC
AAGGTGGTCGAGGGCGGCCCTCTCCCCTTCGCCTTCGACATCCTGGCTACTAGCTTCCTCTACGGCAGCA
AGACCTTCATCAACCACACCCAGGGCATCCCCGACTTCTTCAAGCAGTCCTTCCCTGAGGGCTTCACATG
GGAGAGAGTCACCACATACGAAGACGGGGGCGTGCTGACCGCTACCCAGGACACCAGCCTCCAGGACGGC
TGCCTCATCTACAACGTCAAGATCAGAGGGGTGAACTTCACATCCAACGGCCCTGTGATGCAGAAGAAAA
CACTCGGCTGGGAGGCCTTCACCGAGACGCTGTACCCCGCTGACGGCGGCCTGGAAGGCAGAAACGACAT
GGCCCTGAAGCTCGTGGGCGGGAGCCATCTGATCGCAAACATCAAGACCACATATAGATCCAAGAAACCC
GCTAAGAACCTCAAGATGCCTGGCGTCTACTATGTGGACTACAGACTGGAAAGAATCAAGGAGGCCAACA
ACGAGACCTACGTCGAGCAGCACGAGGTGGCAGTGGCCAGATACTGCGACCTCCCTAGCAAACTGGGGCA
CAAGCTTAATGGTAGTGGGGCTACTAACTTCAGCCTGCTGAAGCAGGCTGGAGACGTGGAGGAGAACCCT
GGACCTGCAAAGTTCATGACACCCGTGATCCAGGACAACCCCTCAGGCTGGGGTCCCTGTGCGGTTCCCG
AGCAGTTTCGGGATATGCCCTACCAGCCGTTCAGCAAAGGAGATCGGCTAGGAAAGGTTGCAGACTGGAC
AGGAGCCACATACCAAGATAAGAGGTACACAAATAAGTACTCCTCTCAGTTTGGTGGTGGAAGTCAATAT
GCTTATTTCCATGAGGAGGATGAAAGTAGCTTCCAGCTGGTGGATACAGCGCGCACACAGAAGACGGCCT
ACCAGCGGAATCGAATGAGATTTGCCCAGAGGAACCTCCGCAGAGACAAAGATCGTCGGAACATGTTGCA
GTTCAACCTGCAGATCCTGCCTAAGAGTGCCAAACAGAAAGAGAGAGAACGCATTCGACTGCAGAAAAAG
TTCCAGAAACAATTTGGGGTTAGGCAGAAATGGGATCAGAAATCACAGAAACCCCGAGACTCTTCAGTTG
AAGTTCGTAGTGATTGGGAAGTGAAAGAGGAAATGGATTTTCCTCAGTTGATGAAGATGCGCTACTTGGA
AGTATCAGAGCCACAGGACATTGAGTGTTGTGGGGCCCTAGAATACTACGACAAAGCCTTTGACCGCATC
ACCACGAGGAGTGAGAAGCCACTGCGGAGCATCAAGCGCATCTTCCACACTGTCACCACCACAGACGACC
CTGTCATCCGCAAGCTGGCAAAAACTCAGGGGAATGTGTTTGCCACTGATGCCATCCTGGCCACGCTGAT
GAGCTGTACCCGCTCAGTGTATTCCTGGGATATTGTCGTCCAGAGAGTTGGGTCCAAACTCTTCTTTGAC
AAGAGAGACAACTCTGACTTTGACCTCCTGACAGTGAGTGAGACTGCCAATGAGCCCCCTCAAGATGAAG
GTAATTCCTTCAATTCACCCCGCAACCTGGCCATGGAGGCAACCTACATCAACCACAATTTCTCCCAGCA
GTGCTTGAGAATGGGGAAGGAAAGATACAACTTCCCCAACCCAAACCCGTTTGTGGAGGACGACATGGAT
AAGAATGAAATCGCCTCTGTTGCGTACCGTTACCGCAGGTGGAAGCTTGGAGATGATATTGACCTTATTG
TCCGTTGTGAGCACGATGGCGTCATGACTGGAGCCAACGGGGAAGTGTCCTTCATCAACATCAAGACACT
CAATGAGTGGGATTCCAGGCACTGTAATGGCGTTGACTGGCGTCAGAAGCTGGACTCTCAGCGAGGGGCT
GTCATTGCCACGGAGCTGAAGAACAACAGCTACAAGTTGGCCCGGTGGACCTGCTGTGCTTTGCTGGCTG
GATCTGAGTACCTCAAGCTTGGTTATGTGTCTCGGTACCACGTGAAAGACTCCTCACGCCACGTCATCCT
AGGCACCCAGCAGTTCAAGCCTAATGAGTTTGCCAGCCAGATCAACCTGAGCGTGGAGAATGCCTGGGGC
ATTTTACGCTGCGTCATTGACATCTGCATGAAGCTGGAGGAGGGCAAATACCTCATCCTCAAGGACCCCA
ACAAGCAGGTCATCCGTGTCTACAGCCTCCCTGATGGCACCTTCTAATAAGAATTCGTCGAGGGACCTAA
TAACTTCGTATAGCATACATTATACGAAGTTATACATGTTTAAGGGTTCCGGTTCCACTAGGTACAATTC
GATATCAAGCTTATCGATAATCAACCTCTGGATTACAAAATTTGTGAAAGATTGACTGGTATTCTTAACT
ATGTTGCTCCTTTTACGCTATGTGGATACGCTGCTTTAATGCCTTTGTATCATGCTATTGCTTCCCGTAT
GGCTTTCATTTTCTCCTCCTTGTATAAATCCTGGTTGCTGTCTCTTTATGAGGAGTTGTGGCCCGTTGTC
AGGCAACGTGGCGTGGTGTGCACTGTGTTTGCTGACGCAACCCCCACTGGTTGGGGCATTGCCACCACCT
GTCAGCTCCTTTCCGGGACTTTCGCTTTCCCCCTCCCTATTGCCACGGCGGAACTCATCGCCGCCTGCCT
TGCCCGCTGCTGGACAGGGGCTCGGCTGTTGGGCACTGACAATTCCGTGGTGTTGTCGGGGAAATCATCG
TCCTTTCCTTGGCTGCTCGCCTGTGTTGCCACCTGGATTCTGCGCGGGACGTCCTTCTGCTACGTCCCTT
CGGCCCTCAATCCAGCGGACCTTCCTTCCCGCGGCCTGCTGCCGGCTCTGCGGCCTCTTCCGCGTCTTCG
CCTTCGCCCTCAGACGAGTCGGATCTCCCTTTGGGCCGCCTCCCCGCATCGATACCGTCGACCTCGATCG
AGACCTAGAAAAACATGGAGCAATCACAAGTAGCAATACAGCAGCTACCAATGCTGATTGTGCCTGGCTA
GAAGCACAAGAGGAGGAGGAGGTGGGTTTTCCAGTCACACCTCAGGTACCTTTAAGACCAATGACTTACA
AGGCAGCTGTAGATCTTAGCCACTTTTTAAAAGAAAAGGGGGGACTGGAAGGGCTAATTCACTCCCAACG
AAGACAAGATATCCTTGATCTGTGGATCTACCACACACAAGGCTACTTCCCTGATTGGCAGAACTACACA
CCAGGGCCAGGGATCAGATATCCACTGACCTTTGGATGGTGCTACAAGCTAGTACCAGTTGAGCAAGAGA
AGGTAGAAGAAGCCAATGAAGGAGAGAACACCCGCTTGTTACACCCTGTGAGCCTGCATGGGATGGATGA
CCCGGAGAGAGAAGTATTAGAGTGGAGGTTTGACAGCCGCCTAGCATTTCATCACATGGCCCGAGAGCTG
CATCCGGACTGTACTGGGTCTCTCTGGTTAGACCAGATCTGAGCCTGGGAGCTCTCTGGCTAACTAGGGA
ACCCACTGCTTAAGCCTCAATAAAGCTTGCCTTGAGTGCTTCAAGTAGTGTGTGCCCGTCTGTTGTGTGA
CTCTGGTAACTAGAGATCCCTCAGACCCTTTTAGTCAGTGTGGAAAATCTCTAGCAGCATGTGAGCAAAA
GGCCAGCAAAAGGCCAGGAACCGTAAAAAGGCCGCGTTGCTGGCGTTTTTCCATAGGCTCCGCCCCCCTG
ACGAGCATCACAAAAATCGACGCTCAAGTCAGAGGTGGCGAAACCCGACAGGACTATAAAGATACCAGGC
GTTTCCCCCTGGAAGCTCCCTCGTGCGCTCTCCTGTTCCGACCCTGCCGCTTACCGGATACCTGTCCGCC
TTTCTCCCTTCGGGAAGCGTGGCGCTTTCTCATAGCTCACGCTGTAGGTATCTCAGTTCGGTGTAGGTCG
TTCGCTCCAAGCTGGGCTGTGTGCACGAACCCCCCGTTCAGCCCGACCGCTGCGCCTTATCCGGTAACTA
TCGTCTTGAGTCCAACCCGGTAAGACACGACTTATCGCCACTGGCAGCAGCCACTGGTAACAGGATTAGC
AGAGCGAGGTATGTAGGCGGTGCTACAGAGTTCTTGAAGTGGTGGCCTAACTACGGCTACACTAGAAGAA
CAGTATTTGGTATCTGCGCTCTGCTGAAGCCAGTTACCTTCGGAAAAAGAGTTGGTAGCTCTTGATCCGG
CAAACAAACCACCGCTGGTAGCGGTGGTTTTTTTGTTTGCAAGCAGCAGATTACGCGCAGAAAAAAAGGA
TCTCAAGAAGATCCTTTGATCTTTTCTACGGGGTCTGACGCTCAGTGGAACGAAAACTCACGTTAAGGGA
TTTTGGTCATGAGATTATCAAAAAGGATCTTCACCTAGATCCTTTTAAATTAAAAATGAAGTTTTAAATC
AATCTAAAGTATATATGAGTAAACTTGGTCTGACAGTTACCAATGCTTAATCAGTGAGGCACCTATCTCA
GCGATCTGTCTATTTCGTTCATCCATAGTTGCCTGACTCCCCGTCGTGTAGATAACTACGATACGGGAGG
GCTTACCATCTGGCCCCAGTGCTGCAATGATACCGCGAGACCCACGCTCACCGGCTCCAGATTTATCAGC
AATAAACCAGCCAGCCGGAAGGGCCGAGCGCAGAAGTGGTCCTGCAACTTTATCCGCCTCCATCCAGTCT
ATTAATTGTTGCCGGGAAGCTAGAGTAAGTAGTTCGCCAGTTAATAGTTTGCGCAACGTTGTTGCCATTG
CTACAGGCATCGTGGTGTCACGCTCGTCGTTTGGTATGGCTTCATTCAGCTCCGGTTCCCAACGATCAAG
GCGAGTTACATGATCCCCCATGTTGTGCAAAAAAGCGGTTAGCTCCTTCGGTCCTCCGATCGTTGTCAGA
AGTAAGTTGGCCGCAGTGTTATCACTCATGGTTATGGCAGCACTGCATAATTCTCTTACTGTCATGCCAT
CCGTAAGATGCTTTTCTGTGACTGGTGAGTACTCAACCAAGTCATTCTGAGAATAGTGTATGCGGCGACC
GAGTTGCTCTTGCCCGGCGTCAATACGGGATAATACCGCGCCACATAGCAGAACTTTAAAAGTGCTCATC
ATTGGAAAACGTTCTTCGGGGCGAAAACTCTCAAGGATCTTACCGCTGTTGAGATCCAGTTCGATGTAAC
CCACTCGTGCACCCAACTGATCTTCAGCATCTTTTACTTTCACCAGCGTTTCTGGGTGAGCAAAAACAGG
AAGGCAAAATGCCGCAAAAAAGGGAATAAGGGCGACACGGAAATGTTGAATACTCATACTCTTCCTTTTT
CAATATTATTGAAGCATTTATCAGGGTTATTGTCTCATGAGCGGATACATATTTGAATGTATTTAGAAAA
ATAAACAAATAGGGGTTCCGCGCACATTTCCCCGAAAAGTGCCACCTGACG
